>Addgene plasmid #78018 | PXK gRNA (BRDN0001146866) | addgene full sequence | sequence record 188842 | Addgene Assembled Sequence
CCCGGGTGCAAAGATGGATAAAGTTTTAAACAGAGAGGAATCTTTGCAGCTAATGGACCTTCTAGGTCTT
GAAAGGAGTGGGAATTGGCTCCGGTGCCCGTCAGTGGGCAGAGCGCACATCGCCCACAGTCCCCGAGAAG
TTGGGGGGAGGGGTCGGCAATTGATCCGGTGCCTAGAGAAGGTGGCGCGGGGTAAACTGGGAAAGTGATG
TCGTGTACTGGCTCCGCCTTTTTCCCGAGGGTGGGGGAGAACCGTATATAAGTGCAGTAGTCGCCGTGAA
CGTTCTTTTTCGCAACGGGTTTGCCGCCAGAACACAGGTAAGTGCCGTGTGTGGTTCCCGCGGGCCTGGC
CTCTTTACGGGTTATGGCCCTTGCGTGCCTTGAATTACTTCCACCTGGCTGCAGTACGTGATTCTTGATC
CCGAGCTTCGGGTTGGAAGTGGGTGGGAGAGTTCGAGGCCTTGCGCTTAAGGAGCCCCTTCGCCTCGTGC
TTGAGTTGAGGCCTGGCCTGGGCGCTGGGGCCGCCGCGTGCGAATCTGGTGGCACCTTCGCGCCTGTCTC
GCTGCTTTCGATAAGTCTCTAGCCATTTAAAATTTTTGATGACCTGCTGCGACGCTTTTTTTCTGGCAAG
ATAGTCTTGTAAATGCGGGCCAAGATCTGCACACTGGTATTTCGGTTTTTGGGGCCGCGGGCGGCGACGG
GGCCCGTGCGTCCCAGCGCACATGTTCGGCGAGGCGGGGCCTGCGAGCGCGGCCACCGAGAATCGGACGG
GGGTAGTCTCAAGCTGGCCGGCCTGCTCTGGTGCCTGGCCTCGCGCCGCCGTGTATCGCCCCGCCCTGGG
CGGCAAGGCTGGCCCGGTCGGCACCAGTTGCGTGAGCGGAAAGATGGCCGCTTCCCGGCCCTGCTGCAGG
GAGCTCAAAATGGAGGACGCGGCGCTCGGGAGAGCGGGCGGGTGAGTCACCCACACAAAGGAAAAGGGCC
TTTCCGTCCTCAGCCGTCGCTTCATGTGACTCCACGGAGTACCGGGCGCCGTCCAGGCACCTCGATTAGT
TCTCGAGCTTTTGGAGTACGTCGTCTTTAGGTTGGGGGGAGGGGTTTTATGCGATGGAGTTTCCCCACAC
TGAGTGGGTGGAGACTGAAGTTAGGCCAGCTTGGCACTTGATGTAATTCTCCTTGGAATTTGCCCTTTTT
GAGTTTGGATCTTGGTTCATTCTCAAGCCTCAGACAGTGGTTCAAAGTTTTTTTCTTCCATTTCAGGTGT
CGTGACGTACGGCCACCATGACCGAGTACAAGCCCACGGTGCGCCTCGCCACCCGCGACGACGTCCCCAG
GGCCGTACGCACCCTCGCCGCCGCGTTCGCCGACTACCCCGCCACGCGCCACACCGTCGATCCGGACCGC
CACATCGAGCGGGTCACCGAGCTGCAAGAACTCTTCCTCACGCGCGTCGGGCTCGACATCGGCAAGGTGT
GGGTCGCGGACGACGGCGCCGCCGTGGCGGTCTGGACCACGCCGGAGAGCGTCGAAGCGGGGGCGGTGTT
CGCCGAGATCGGCCCGCGCATGGCCGAGTTGAGCGGTTCCCGGCTGGCCGCGCAGCAACAGATGGAAGGC
CTCCTGGCGCCGCACCGGCCCAAGGAGCCCGCGTGGTTCCTGGCCACCGTCGGAGTCTCGCCCGACCACC
AGGGCAAGGGTCTGGGCAGCGCCGTCGTGCTCCCCGGAGTGGAGGCGGCCGAGCGCGCCGGGGTGCCCGC
CTTCCTGGAGACCTCCGCGCCCCGCAACCTCCCCTTCTACGAGCGGCTCGGCTTCACCGTCACCGCCGAC
GTCGAGGTGCCCGAAGGACCGCGCACCTGGTGCATGACCCGCAAGCCCGGTGCCTGAACGCGTTAAGTCG
ACAATCAACCTCTGGATTACAAAATTTGTGAAAGATTGACTGGTATTCTTAACTATGTTGCTCCTTTTAC
GCTATGTGGATACGCTGCTTTAATGCCTTTGTATCATGCTATTGCTTCCCGTATGGCTTTCATTTTCTCC
TCCTTGTATAAATCCTGGTTGCTGTCTCTTTATGAGGAGTTGTGGCCCGTTGTCAGGCAACGTGGCGTGG
TGTGCACTGTGTTTGCTGACGCAACCCCCACTGGTTGGGGCATTGCCACCACCTGTCAGCTCCTTTCCGG
GACTTTCGCTTTCCCCCTCCCTATTGCCACGGCGGAACTCATCGCCGCCTGCCTTGCCCGCTGCTGGACA
GGGGCTCGGCTGTTGGGCACTGACAATTCCGTGGTGTTGTCGGGGAAATCATCGTCCTTTCCTTGGCTGC
TCGCCTGTGTTGCCACCTGGATTCTGCGCGGGACGTCCTTCTGCTACGTCCCTTCGGCCCTCAATCCAGC
GGACCTTCCTTCCCGCGGCCTGCTGCCGGCTCTGCGGCCTCTTCCGCGTCTTCGCCTTCGCCCTCAGACG
AGTCGGATCTCCCTTTGGGCCGCCTCCCCGCGTCGACTTTAAGACCAATGACTTACAAGGCAGCTGTAGA
TCTTAGCCACTTTTTAAAAGAAAAGGGGGGACTGGAAGGGCTAATTCACTCCCAACGAAGACAAGATCTG
CTTTTTGCTTGTACTGGGTCTCTCTGGTTAGACCAGATCTGAGCCTGGGAGCTCTCTGGCTAACTAGGGA
ACCCACTGCTTAAGCCTCAATAAAGCTTGCCTTGAGTGCTTCAAGTAGTGTGTGCCCGTCTGTTGTGTGA
CTCTGGTAACTAGAGATCCCTCAGACCCTTTTAGTCAGTGTGGAAAATCTCTAGCAGTACGTATAGTAGT
TCATGTCATCTTATTATTCAGTATTTATAACTTGCAAAGAAATGAATATCAGAGAGTGAGAGGAACTTGT
TTATTGCAGCTTATAATGGTTACAAATAAAGCAATAGCATCACAAATTTCACAAATAAAGCATTTTTTTC
ACTGCATTCTAGTTGTGGTTTGTCCAAACTCATCAATGTATCTTATCATGTCTGGCTCTAGCTATCCCGC
CCCTAACTCCGCCCATCCCGCCCCTAACTCCGCCCAGTTCCGCCCATTCTCCGCCCCATGGCTGACTAAT
TTTTTTTATTTATGCAGAGGCCGAGGCCGCCTCGGCCTCTGAGCTATTCCAGAAGTAGTGAGGAGGCTTT
TTTGGAGGCCTAGGGACGTACCCAATTCGCCCTATAGTGAGTCGTATTACGCGCGCTCACTGGCCGTCGT
TTTACAACGTCGTGACTGGGAAAACCCTGGCGTTACCCAACTTAATCGCCTTGCAGCACATCCCCCTTTC
GCCAGCTGGCGTAATAGCGAAGAGGCCCGCACCGATCGCCCTTCCCAACAGTTGCGCAGCCTGAATGGCG
AATGGG
[124 nt withheld, positions 3367-3490]
C
[91 nt withheld, positions 3492-3582]
A
[49 nt withheld, positions 3584-3632]
CCTTTGACGTTGGAGTCCACGTTCTTT
[37 nt withheld, positions 3660-3696]
ACCCTATCTCGGTCTATTCTTTTGATTTATAAGGGATTTTGCCGATTTCGGCCTATTGGTTAAAAAATGA
GCTGATTTAACAAAAATTTAACGCGAATTTTAACAAAATATTAACGCTTACAATTTAGGTGGCACTTTTC
GGGGAAATGTGCGCGGAACCCCTATTTGTTTATTTTTCTAAATACATTCAAATATGTATCCGCTCATGAG
ACAATAACCCTGATAAATGCTTCAATAATATTGAAAAAGGAAGAGTATGAGTATTCAACATTTCCGTGTC
GCCCTTATTCCCTTTTTTGCGGCATTTTGCCTTCCTGTTTTTGCTCACCCAGAAACGCTGGTGAAAGTAA
AAGATGCTGAAGATCAGTTGGGTGCACGAGTGGGTTACATCGAACTGGATCTCAACAGCGGTAAGATCCT
TGAGAGTTTTCGCCCCGAAGAACGTTTTCCAATGATGAGCACTTTTAAAGTTCTGCTATGTGGCGCGGTA
TTATCCCGTATTGACGCCGGGCAAGAGCAACTCGGTCGCCGCATACACTATTCTCAGAATGACTTGGTTG
AGTACTCACCAGTCACAGAAAAGCATCTTACGGATGGCATGACAGTAAGAGAATTATGCAGTGCTGCCAT
AACCATGAGTGATAACACTGCGGCCAACTTACTTCTGACAACGATCGGAGGACCGAAGGAGCTAACCGCT
TTTTTGCACAACATGGGGGATCATGTAACTCGCCTTGATCGTTGGGAACCGGAGCTGAATGAAGCCATAC
CAAACGACGAGCGTGACACCACGATGCCTGTAGCAATGGCAACAACGTTGCGCAAACTATTAACTGGCGA
ACTACTTACTCTAGCTTCCCGGCAACAATTAATAGACTGGATGGAGGCGGATAAAGTTGCAGGACCACTT
CTGCGCTCGGCCCTTCCGGCTGGCTGGTTTATTGCTGATAAATCTGGAGCCGGTGAGCGTGGGTCTCGCG
GTATCATTGCAGCACTGGGGCCAGATGGTAAGCCCTCCCGTATCGTAGTTATCTACACGACGGGGAGTCA
GGCAACTATGGATGAACGAAATAGACAGATCGCTGAGATAGGTGCCTCACTGATTAAGCATTGGTAACTG
TCAGACCAAGTTTACTCATATATACTTTAGATTGATTTAAAACTTCATTTTTAATTTAAAAGGATCTAGG
TGAAGATCCTTTTTGATAATCTCATGACCAAAATCCCTTAACGTGAGTTTTCGTTCCACTGAGCGTCAGA
CCCCGTAGAAAAGATCAAAGGATCTTCTTGAGATCCTTTTTTTCTGCGCGTAATCTGCTGCTTGCAAACA
AAAAAACCACCGCTACCAGCGGTGGTTTGTTTGCCGGATCAAGAGCTACCAACTCTTTTTCCGAAGGTAA
CTGGCTTCAGCAGAGCGCAGATACCAAATACTGTTCTTCTAGTGTAGCCGTAGTTAGGCCACCACTTCAA
GAACTCTGTAGCACCGCCTACATACCTCGCTCTGCTAATCCTGTTACCAGTGGCTGCTGCCAGTGGCGAT
AAGTCGTGTCTTACCGGGTTGGACTCAAGACGATAGTTACCGGATAAGGCGCAGCGGTCGGGCTGAACGG
GGGGTTCGTGCACACAGCCCAGCTTGGAGCGAACGACCTACACCGAACTGAGATACCTACAGCGTGAGCT
ATGAGAAAGCGCCACGCTTCCCGAAGGGAGAAAGGCGGACAGGTATCCGGTAAGCGGCAGGGTCGGAACA
GGAGAGCGCACGAGGGAGCTTCCAGGGGGAAACGCCTGGTATCTTTATAGTCCTGTCGGGTTTCGCCACC
TCTGACTTGAGCGTCGATTTTTGTGATGCTCGTCAGGGGGGCGGAGCCTATGGAAAAACGCCAGCAACGC
GGCCTTTTTACGGTTCCTGGCCTTTTGCTGGCCTTTTGCTCACATGTTCTTTCCTGCGTTATCCCCTGAT
TCTGTGGATAACCGTATTACCGCCTTTGAGTGAGCTGATACCGCTCGCCGCAGCCGAACGACCGAGCGCA
GCGAGTCAGTGAGCGAGGAAGCGGAAGAGCGCCCAATACGCAAACCGCCTCTCCCCGCGCGTTGGCCGAT
TCATTAATGCAGCTGGCACGACAGGTTTCCCGACTGGAAAGCGGGCAGTGAGCGCAACGCAATTAATGTG
AGTTAGCTCACTCATTAGGCACCCCAGGCTTTACACTTTATGCTTCCGGCTCGTATGTTGTGTGGAATTG
TGAGCGGATAACAATTTCACACAGGAAACAGCTATGACCATGATTACGCCAAGCGCGCAATTAACCCTCA
CTAAAGGGAACAAAAGCTGGAGCTGCAAGCTTAATGTAGTCTTATGCAATACTCTTGTAGTCTTGCAACA
TGGTAACGATGAGTTAGCAACATGCCTTACAAGGAGAGAAAAAGCACCGTGCATGCCGATTGGTGGAAGT
AAGGTGGTACGATCGTGCCTTATTAGGAAGGCAACAGACGGGTCTGACATGGATTGGACGAACCACTGAA
TTGCCGCATTGCAGAGATATTGTATTTAAGTGCCTAGCTCGATACATAAACGGGTCTCTCTGGTTAGACC
AGATCTGAGCCTGGGAGCTCTCTGGCTAACTAGGGAACCCACTGCTTAAGCCTCAATAAAGCTTGCCTTG
AGTGCTTCAAGTAGTGTGTGCCCGTCTGTTGTGTGACTCTGGTAACTAGAGATCCCTCAGACCCTTTTAG
TCAGTGTGGAAAATCTCTAGCAGTGGCGCCCGAACAGGGACTTGAAAGCGAAAGGGAAACCAGAGGAGCT
CTCTCGACGCAGGACTCGGCTTGCTGAAGCGCGCACGGCAAGAGGCGAGGGGCGGCGACTGGTGAGTACG
CCAAAAATTTTGACTAGCGGAGGCTAGAAGGAGAGAGATGGGTGCGAGAGCGTCAGTATTAAGCGGGGGA
GAATTAGATCGCGATGGGAAAAAATTCGGTTAAGGCCAGGGGGAAAGAAAAAATATAAATTAAAACATAT
AGTATGGGCAAGCAGGGAGCTAGAACGATTCGCAGTTAATCCTGGCCTGTTAGAAACATCAGAAGGCTGT
AGACAAATACTGGGACAGCTACAACCATCCCTTCAGACAGGATCAGAAGAACTTAGATCATTATATAATA
CAGTAGCAACCCTCTATTGTGTGCATCAAAGGATAGAGATAAAAGACACCAAGGAAGCTTTAGACAAGAT
AGAGGAAGAGCAAAACAAAAGTAAGACCACCGCACAGCAAGCGGCCGCTGATCTTCAGACCTGGAGGAGG
AGATATGAGGGACAATTGGAGAAGTGAATTATATAAATATAAAGTAGTAAAAATTGAACCATTAGGAGTA
GCACCCACCAAGGCAAAGAGAAGAGTGGTGCAGAGAGAAAAAAGAGCAGTGGGAATAGGAGCTTTGTTCC
TTGGGTTCTTGGGAGCAGCAGGAAGCACTATGGGCGCAGCGTCAATGACGCTGACGGTACAGGCCAGACA
ATTATTGTCTGGTATAGTGCAGCAGCAGAACAATTTGCTGAGGGCTATTGAGGCGCAACAGCATCTGTTG
CAACTCACAGTCTGGGGCATCAAGCAGCTCCAGGCAAGAATCCTGGCTGTGGAAAGATACCTAAAGGATC
AACAGCTCCTGGGGATTTGGGGTTGCTCTGGAAAACTCATTTGCACCACTGCTGTGCCTTGGAATGCTAG
TTGGAGTAATAAATCTCTGGAACAGATTTGGAATCACACGACCTGGATGGAGTGGGACAGAGAAATTAAC
AATTACACAAGCTTAATACACTCCTTAATTGAAGAATCGCAAAACCAGCAAGAAAAGAATGAACAAGAAT
TATTGGAATTAGATAAATGGGCAAGTTTGTGGAATTGGTTTAACATAACAAATTGGCTGTGGTATATAAA
ATTATTCATAATGATAGTAGGAGGCTTGGTAGGTTTAAGAATAGTTTTTGCTGTACTTTCTATAGTGAAT
AGAGTTAGGCAGGGATATTCACCATTATCGTTTCAGACCCACCTCCCAACCCCGAGGGGACCCAGAGAGG
GCCTATTTCCCATGATTCCTTCATATTTGCATATACGATACAAGGCTGTTAGAGAGATAATTAGAATTAA
TTTGACTGTAAACACAAAGATATTAGTACAAAATACGTGACGTAGAAAGTAATAATTTCTTGGGTAGTTT
GCAGTTTTAAAATTATGTTTTAAAATGGACTATCATATGCTTACCGTAACTTGAAAGTATTTCGATTTCT
TGGCTTTATATATCTTGTGGAAAGGACGAAACACCGTTATGGACGACCGCCAGACTGTTTTAGAGCTAGA
AATAGCAAGTTAAAATAAGGCTAGTCCGTTATCAACTTGAAAAAGTGGCACCGAGTCGGTGCTTTTTTAA
GCTTGGCGTAACTAGATCTTGAGACAAATGGCAGTATTCATCCACAATTTTAAAAGAAAAGGGGGGATTG
GGGGGTACAGTGCAGGGGAAAGAATAGTAGACATAATAGCAACAGACATACAAACTAAAGAATTACAAAA
ACAAATTACAAAAATTCAAAATTTTCGGGTTTATTACAGGGACAGCAGAGATCCACTTTGGCGCCGGCTC
GAGGGGG
Features (pLannotate 1.2.2; 29 found; start..end, strand, type, name):
     14..80      +  CDS            small t antigen (fragment): SV40 (simian virus 40) small t antigen
    106..317     +  promoter       EF-1α core promoter: core promoter for human elongation factor EF-1α
    318..1256    +  intron         EF-1α intron A: intron upstream of the start codon of human EF-1α
   1278..1877    +  CDS            PuroR (fragment): puromycin N-acetyltransferase; pac from Streptomyces; confers resistance to puromycin
   1893..2481    +  misc_feature   WPRE: woodchuck hepatitis virus posttranscriptional regulatory element
   2532..2551    +  misc_feature   cPPT/CTS (fragment): central polypurine tract and central termination sequence of HIV-1
   2553..2786    +  LTR            3' LTR (ΔU3): self-inactivating 3' long terminal repeat (LTR) from HIV-1
   2864..2985    +  polyA_signal   SV40 poly(A) signal: SV40 polyadenylation signal
   3025..3160    +  rep_origin     SV40 ori: SV40 origin of replication
   3181..3199    -  promoter       T7 promoter: promoter for bacteriophage T7 RNA polymerase
   3207..3362    +  CDS            lacZα (fragment): LacZα fragment of β-galactosidase; lacZ fragment
   3367..3795    +  rep_origin     f1 ori (sequence partly withheld): f1 bacteriophage origin of replication; arrow indicates direction of (+) strand synthesis
   3848..3952    +  promoter       AmpR promoter: bla
   3953..4813    +  CDS            AmpR: β-lactamase; bla; confers resistance to ampicillin, carbenicillin, and related antibiotics
   4984..5572    +  rep_origin     ori: high-copy-number ColE1/pMB1/pBR322/pUC origin of replication
   5755..5847    +  CDS            lacI (fragment): lac repressor; lacI; The lac repressor binds to the lac operator to inhibit transcription in E. coli. This inhibition can be relieved by adding lactose or isopropyl-β-D-thiogalactopyranoside (IPTG).
   5860..5881    +  protein_bind   CAP binding site: CAP binding activates transcription in the presence of cAMP. E. coli catabolite activator protein
   5896..5926    +  promoter       lac promoter: promoter for the E. coli lac operon
   5934..5950    +  protein_bind   lac operator: The lac repressor binds to the lac operator to inhibit transcription in E. coli. This inhibition can be relieved by adding lactose or isopropyl-β-D-thiogalactopyranoside (IPTG). lac repressor encoded by lacI
   5995..6013    +  promoter       T3 promoter: promoter for bacteriophage T3 RNA polymerase
   6041..6267    +  promoter       RSV promoter: Rous sarcoma virus enhancer/promoter
   6268..6448    +  LTR            5' LTR (truncated): truncated 5' long terminal repeat (LTR) from HIV-1
   6495..6620    +  misc_feature   HIV-1 Ψ: packaging signal of human immunodeficiency virus type 1
   6604..6967    +  CDS            HIV-1 gag (fragment): gag protein from human immunodeficiency virus 1; gag
   7113..7346    +  misc_feature   RRE: The Rev response element (RRE) of HIV-1 allows for Rev-dependent mRNA export from the nucleus to the cytoplasm.
   7723..7749    +  CDS            Rev (fragment): human immunodeficiency virus 1 (HIV-1) Rev protein; rev; enhances nuclear export of unspliced and incompletely spliced viral mRNAs
   7753..7993    +  promoter       U6 promoter: RNA polymerase III promoter for human U6 snRNA
   8023..8098    +  misc_RNA       gRNA scaffold: guide RNA scaffold for the Streptococcus pyogenes CRISPR/Cas9 system
   8154..8271    +  misc_feature   cPPT/CTS: central polypurine tract and central termination sequence of HIV-1
