[The description below was written by a language model from this plasmid's Addgene catalogue record and pLannotate feature annotations shown in this document.]
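Description:
PXK gRNA (BRDN0001146866) is a third-generation lentiviral guide RNA plasmid built on the lentiGuide-Puro backbone. It delivers a single Streptococcus pyogenes-type sgRNA directed against human PXK (also known as MONAKA or SLOB). It is propagated in E. coli as a high-copy plasmid through a ColE1/pUC-type origin with ampicillin selection (AmpR). The backbone also carries an f1 origin, an SV40 origin and poly(A) signal, and remnants of lac and phage promoter sequences inherited from earlier cloning vectors.

The transfer cassette starts with an RSV promoter fused to a truncated HIV-1 5' LTR, which drives genomic RNA production in packaging cells without Tat. It ends with a self-inactivating ΔU3 3' LTR. Between the LTRs are the Ψ packaging signal with a partial gag sequence, the RRE for Rev-dependent nuclear export, and a cPPT/CTS element that aids nuclear import of the provirus. The human U6 RNA polymerase III promoter transcribes the PXK-specific spacer fused to the gRNA scaffold. A separate EF-1α core promoter with intron A expresses puromycin N-acetyltransferase, followed by a WPRE to enhance transcript expression, so transduced mammalian cells can be selected with puromycin.

The plasmid does not encode Cas9, so it must be used with a separate Cas9 vector such as lentiCas9-Blast or in cells that already express Cas9. According to the depositor, the guide was designed against multiple PXK RefSeq transcript variants and belongs to a human kinome gRNA collection. It is therefore suited to CRISPR knockout of PXK, alone or alongside other guides from the set.
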