Addgene plasmid #78018: PXK gRNA (BRDN0001146866)
Purpose: 3rd generation lentiviral gRNA plasmid targeting human PXK
Depositing lab: John Doench & David Root. Depositing organization: Broad Institute. Publication: Optimized sgRNA design to maximize activity and minimize off-target effects of CRISPR-Cas9. Doench JG, Fusi N, Sullender M, Hegde M, Vaimberg EW, Donovan KF, Smith I, Tothova Z, Wilen C, Orchard R, Virgin HW, Listgarten J, Root DE. Nat Biotechnol. 2016 Jan 18. doi: 10.1038/nbt.3437. PubMed 26780180.
Backbone
  Vector backbone: lentiGuide-Puro
  Backbone manufacturer: Zhang Lab (Addgene plasmid # 52963)
  Vector type: Mammalian Expression, Lentiviral, CRISPR
  Selectable markers: Puromycin
Growth in bacteria
  Bacterial resistance: Ampicillin, 100 μg/mL
  Growth temperature: 37°C
  Growth strain: DH5alpha
  Copy number: High Copy
Gene/Insert
  Gene/Insert name: PXK (alt names: PXK; NM_001289095.1)
  gRNA/shRNA sequence: TTATGGACGACCGCCAGACT
  Species: H. sapiens (human)
  Entrez Gene: PXK (a.k.a. MONAKA, SLOB)
  Promoter: hU6
  Cloning method: Unknown
  Sequencing primers: 5′ U6-F; 3′ pS2-R
Terms and licenses: Academic/Nonprofit Terms; Industry Terms: Not Available to Industry
Depositor comments: The gRNA was designed to target the following Genbank reference sequence(s): NM_001289095.1,NM_001289096.1,NM_001289098.1,NM_001289099.1,NM_001289100.1,NM_001289101.1,NM_017771.4. Note that this plasmid does NOT contain Cas9. It should be used in conjunction with lentiCas9-Blast (Addgene #52962) or otherwise with cell lines already expressing Cas9. Browse the full kinome gRNA library at http://www.addgene.org/pooled-library/broadgpp-human-kinome/ or visit http://www.broadinstitute.org/rnai/public/ for detailed protocols and information.
How to cite: PXK gRNA (BRDN0001146866) was a gift from John Doench & David Root (Addgene plasmid # 78018 ; http://n2t.net/addgene:78018 ; RRID:Addgene_78018)
