>Addgene plasmid #78018 | PXK gRNA (BRDN0001146866) | depositor partial sequence | sequence record 145477 | Target Sequence
TTATGGACGACCGCCAGACT
