>Addgene plasmid #78018 | PXK gRNA (BRDN0001146866) | addgene partial sequence | sequence record 188841 | hU6-F
AAGTAATAATTTCTTGGGTAGTTTGCAGCTTTTAAAATTATGTTTTAAAATGGACTATCATATGCTTACC
GTAACTTGAAAGTATTTCGATTTCTTGGCTTTATATATCTTGTGGAAAGGACGAAACACCGTTATGGACG
ACCGCCAGACTGTTTTAGAGCTAGAAATAGCAAGTTAAAATAAGGCTAGTCCGTTATCAACTTGAAAAAG
TGGCACCGAGTCGGTGCTTTTTTAAGCTTGGCGTAACTAGATCTTGAGACAAATGGCAGTATTCATCCAC
AATTTTAAAAGAAAAGGGGGGATTGGGGGGTACAGTGCAGGGGAAAGAATAGTAGACATAATAGCAACAG
ACATACAAACTAAAGAATTACAAAAACAAATTACAAAAATTCAAAATTTTCGGGTTTATTACAGGGACAG
CAGAGATCCACTTTGGCGCCGGCTCGAGGGGGCCCGGGTGCAAAGATGGATAAAGTTTTAAACAGAGAGG
AATCTTTGCAGCTAATGGACCTTCTAGGTCTTGAAAGGAGTGGGAATTGGCTCCGGTGCCCGTCAGTGGG
CAGAGCGCAC
